>Addgene plasmid #68859 | pLVX-Flag-CDK19-W105M-IRES-ZsGreen | depositor full sequence | sequence record 124208 | Full plasmid sequence with mutant Flag-CDK19-W105M
TGGAAGGGCTAATTCACTCCCAAAGAAGACAAGATATCCTTGATCTGTGGATCTACCACACACAAGGCTA
CTTCCCTGATTAGCAGAACTACACACCAGGGCCAGGGGTCAGATATCCACTGACCTTTGGATGGTGCTAC
AAGCTAGTACCAGTTGAGCCAGATAAGGTAGAAGAGGCCAATAAAGGAGAGAACACCAGCTTGTTACACC
CTGTGAGCCTGCATGGGATGGATGACCCGGAGAGAGAAGTGTTAGAGTGGAGGTTTGACAGCCGCCTAGC
ATTTCATCACGTGGCCCGAGAGCTGCATCCGGAGTACTTCAAGAACTGCTGATATCGAGCTTGCTACAAG
GGACTTTCCGCTGGGGACTTTCCAGGGAGGCGTGGCCTGGGCGGGACTGGGGAGTGGCGAGCCCTCAGAT
CCTGCATATAAGCAGCTGCTTTTTGCCTGTACTGGGTCTCTCTGGTTAGACCAGATCTGAGCCTGGGAGC
TCTCTGGCTAACTAGGGAACCCACTGCTTAAGCCTCAATAAAGCTTGCCTTGAGTGCTTCAAGTAGTGTG
TGCCCGTCTGTTGTGTGACTCTGGTAACTAGAGATCCCTCAGACCCTTTTAGTCAGTGTGGAAAATCTCT
AGCAGTGGCGCCCGAACAGGGACTTGAAAGCGAAAGGGAAACCAGAGGAGCTCTCTCGACGCAGGACTCG
GCTTGCTGAAGCGCGCACGGCAAGAGGCGAGGGGCGGCGACTGGTGAGTACGCCAAAAATTTTGACTAGC
GGAGGCTAGAAGGAGAGAGATGGGTGCGAGAGCGTCAGTATTAAGCGGGGGAGAATTAGATCGCGATGGG
AAAAAATTCGGTTAAGGCCAGGGGGAAAGAAAAAATATAAATTAAAACATATAGTATGGGCAAGCAGGGA
GCTAGAACGATTCGCAGTTAATCCTGGCCTGTTAGAAACATCAGAAGGCTGTAGACAAATACTGGGACAG
CTACAACCATCCCTTCAGACAGGATCAGAAGAACTTAGATCATTATATAATACAGTAGCAACCCTCTATT
GTGTGCATCAAAGGATAGAGATAAAAGACACCAAGGAAGCTTTAGACAAGATAGAGGAAGAGCAAAACAA
AAGTAAGACCACCGCACAGCAAGCGGCCGGCCGCTGATCTTCAGACCTGGAGGAGGAGATATGAGGGACA
ATTGGAGAAGTGAATTATATAAATATAAAGTAGTAAAAATTGAACCATTAGGAGTAGCACCCACCAAGGC
AAAGAGAAGAGTGGTGCAGAGAGAAAAAAGAGCAGTGGGAATAGGAGCTTTGTTCCTTGGGTTCTTGGGA
GCAGCAGGAAGCACTATGGGCGCAGCGTCAATGACGCTGACGGTACAGGCCAGACAATTATTGTCTGGTA
TAGTGCAGCAGCAGAACAATTTGCTGAGGGCTATTGAGGCGCAACAGCATCTGTTGCAACTCACAGTCTG
GGGCATCAAGCAGCTCCAGGCAAGAATCCTGGCTGTGGAAAGATACCTAAAGGATCAACAGCTCCTGGGG
ATTTGGGGTTGCTCTGGAAAACTCATTTGCACCACTGCTGTGCCTTGGAATGCTAGTTGGAGTAATAAAT
CTCTGGAACAGATTTGGAATCACACGACCTGGATGGAGTGGGACAGAGAAATTAACAATTACACAAGCTT
AATACACTCCTTAATTGAAGAATCGCAAAACCAGCAAGAAAAGAATGAACAAGAATTATTGGAATTAGAT
AAATGGGCAAGTTTGTGGAATTGGTTTAACATAACAAATTGGCTGTGGTATATAAAATTATTCATAATGA
TAGTAGGAGGCTTGGTAGGTTTAAGAATAGTTTTTGCTGTACTTTCTATAGTGAATAGAGTTAGGCAGGG
ATATTCACCATTATCGTTTCAGACCCACCTCCCAACCCCGAGGGGACCCGACAGGCCCGAAGGAATAGAA
GAAGAAGGTGGAGAGAGAGACAGAGACAGATCCATTCGATTAGTGAACGGATCTCGACGGTATCGCCTTT
AAAAGAAAAGGGGGGATTGGGGGGTACAGTGCAGGGGAAAGAATAGTAGACATAATAGCAACAGACATAC
AAACTAAAGAATTACAAAAACAAATTACAAAAATTCAAAATTTTCGGGTTTATTACAGGGACAGCAGAGA
TCCAGTTTATCGATGAGTAATTCATACAAAAGGACTCGCCCCTGCCTTGGGGAATCCCAGGGACCGTCGT
TAAACTCCCACTAACGTAGAACCCAGAGATCGCTGCGTTCCCGCCCCCTCACCCGCCCGCTCTCGTCATC
ACTGAGGTGGAGAAGAGCATGCGTGAGGCTCCGGTGCCCGTCAGTGGGCAGAGCGCACATCGCCCACAGT
CCCCGAGAAGTTGGGGGGAGGGGTCGGCAATTGAACCGGTGCCTAGAGAAGGTGGCGCGGGGTAAACTGG
GAAAGTGATGTCGTGTACTGGCTCCGCCTTTTTCCCGAGGGTGGGGGAGAACCGTATATAAGTGCAGTAG
TCGCCGTGAACGTTCTTTTTCGCAACGGGTTTGCCGCCAGAACACAGGTAAGTGCCGTGTGTGGTTCCCG
CGGGCCTGGCCTCTTTACGGGTTATGGCCCTTGCGTGCCTTGAATTACTTCCACGCCCCTGGCTGCAGTA
CGTGATTCTTGATCCCGAGCTTCGGGTTGGAAGTGGGTGGGAGAGTTCGAGGCCTTGCGCTTAAGGAGCC
CCTTCGCCTCGTGCTTGAGTTGAGGCCTGGCTTGGGCGCTGGGGCCGCCGCGTGCGAATCTGGTGGCACC
TTCGCGCCTGTCTCGCTGCTTTCGATAAGTCTCTAGCCATTTAAAATTTTTGATGACCTGCTGCGACGCT
TTTTTTCTGGCAAGATAGTCTTGTAAATGCGGGCCAAGATCTGCACACTGGTATTTCGGTTTTTGGGGCC
GCGGGCGGCGACGGGGCCCGTGCGTCCCAGCGCACATGTTCGGCGAGGCGGGGCCTGCGAGCGCGGCCAC
CGAGAATCGGACGGGGGTAGTCTCAAGCTGGCCGGCCTGCTCTGGTGCCTGGCCTCGCGCCGCCGTGTAT
CGCCCCGCCCTGGGCGGCAAGGCTGGCCCGGTCGGCACCAGTTGCGTGAGCGGAAAGATGGCCGCTTCCC
GGCCCTGCTGCAGGGAGCTCAAAATGGAGGACGCGGCGCTCGGGAGAGCGGGCGGGTGAGTCACCCACAC
AAAGGAAAAGGGCCTTTCCGTCCTCAGCCGTCGCTTCATGTGACTCCACGGAGTACCGGGCGCCGTCCAG
GCACCTCGATTAGTTCTCGAGCTTTTGGAGTACGTCGTCTTTAGGTTGGGGGGAGGGGTTTTATGCGATG
GAGTTTCCCCACACTGAGTGGGTGGAGACTGAAGTTAGGCCAGCTTGGCACTTGATGTAATTCTCCTTGG
AATTTGCCCTTTTTGAGTTTGGATCTTGGTTCATTCTCAAGCCTCAGACAGTGGTTCAAAGTTTTTTTCT
TCCATTTCAGGTGTCGTGAGGATCTATTTCCGGTGAATTCCTCGAGACTAGTATGCCAGACTACAAGGAC
GATGATGACAAGCTCGAGATGGATTATGATTTCAAGGCGAAGCTGGCGGCGGAGCGGGAGCGGGTGGAGG
ATTTGTTTGAGTACGAAGGGTGCAAAGTGGGACGCGGCACCTACGGTCACGTCTACAAGGCGAGGCGGAA
AGATGGAAAAGATGAAAAGGAATATGCATTGAAGCAAATTGAAGGCACAGGAATATCCATGTCGGCTTGT
AGAGAGATTGCACTTTTGCGAGAATTGAAGCACCCTAATGTGATTGCATTGCAGAAGGTGTTCCTTTCTC
ACAGTGACAGGAAGGTATGGCTGCTGTTTGATTATGCAGAGCATGACTTGATGCATATTATTAAGTTTCA
CCGTGCATCAAAAGCAAATAAAAAGCCCATGCAGTTGCCAAGATCTATGGTTAAATCCTTACTTTACCAG
ATTCTTGATGGTATCCATTACCTCCATGCAAATTGGGTGCTTCACAGAGACTTGAAACCAGCAAATATCC
TAGTAATGGGAGAAGGTCCTGAGAGGGGGAGAGTCAAAATAGCTGACATGGGTTTTGCCAGATTATTCAA
TTCTCCTCTAAAGCCACTAGCAGATTTGGATCCAGTAGTTGTGACATTTTGGTATCGGGCTCCAGAACTT
TTGCTTGGTGCAAGGCATTATACAAAGGCCATTGATATATGGGCAATAGGTTGTATATTTGCTGAATTGT
TGACTTCGGAACCTATTTTTCACTGTCGTCAGGAAGATATAAAAACAAGCAATCCCTTTCATCATGATCA
ACTGGATCGGATATTTAGTGTCATGGGGTTTCCTGCAGATAAAGACTGGGAAGATATTAGAAAGATGCCA
GAATATCCCACACTTCAAAAAGACTTTAGAAGAACAACGTATGCCAACAGTAGCCTCATAAAGTACATGG
AGAAACACAAGGTCAAGCCTGACAGCAAAGTGTTCCTCTTGCTTCAGAAACTCCTGACCATGGATCCAAC
CAAGAGAATTACCTCGGAGCAAGCTCTGCAGGATCCCTATTTTCAGGAGGACCCTTTGCCAACATTAGAT
GTATTTGCCGGCTGCCAGATTCCATACCCCAAACGAGAATTCCTTAATGAAGATGATCCTGAAGAAAAAG
GTGACAAGAATCAGCAACAGCAGCAGAACCAGCATCAGCAGCCCACAGCCCCTCCACAGCAGGCAGCAGC
CCCTCCACAGGCGCCCCCACCACAGCAGAACAGCACCCAGACCAACGGGACCGCAGGTGGGGCTGGGGCC
GGGGTCGGGGGCACCGGAGCAGGGTTGCAGCACAGCCAGGACTCCAGCCTGAACCAGGTGCCTCCAAACA
AGAAGCCACGGCTAGGGCCTTCAGGCGCAAACTCAGGTGGACCTGTGATGCCCTCGGATTATCAGCACTC
CAGTTCTCGCCTGAATTACCAAAGCAGCGTTCAGGGATCCTCTCAGTCCCAGAGCACACTTGGCTACTCT
TCCTCGTCTCAGCAGAGCTCACAGTACCACCCATCTCACCAGGCCCACCGGTACTGATCTAGAGCGGCCG
CGGATCCCGCCCCTCTCCCTCCCCCCCCCCTAACGTTACTGGCCGAAGCCGCTTGGAATAAGGCCGGTGT
GCGTTTGTCTATATGTTATTTTCCACCATATTGCCGTCTTTTGGCAATGTGAGGGCCCGGAAACCTGGCC
CTGTCTTCTTGACGAGCATTCCTAGGGGTCTTTCCCCTCTCGCCAAAGGAATGCAAGGTCTGTTGAATGT
CGTGAAGGAAGCAGTTCCTCTGGAAGCTTCTTGAAGACAAACAACGTCTGTAGCGACCCTTTGCAGGCAG
CGGAACCCCCCACCTGGCGACAGGTGCCTCTGCGGCCAAAAGCCACGTGTATAAGATACACCTGCAAAGG
CGGCACAACCCCAGTGCCACGTTGTGAGTTGGATAGTTGTGGAAAGAGTCAAATGGCTCACCTCAAGCGT
ATTCAACAAGGGGCTGAAGGATGCCCAGAAGGTACCCCATTGTATGGGATCTGATCTGGGGCCTCGGTGC
ACATGCTTTACATGTGTTTAGTCGAGGTTAAAAAACGTCTAGGCCCCCCGAACCACGGGGACGTGGTTTT
CCTTTGAAAAACACGATGATAATATGGCCCAGTCCAAGCACGGCCTGACCAAGGAGATGACCATGAAGTA
CCGCATGGAGGGCTGCGTGGACGGCCACAAGTTCGTGATCACCGGCGAGGGCATCGGCTACCCCTTCAAG
GGCAAGCAGGCCATCAACCTGTGCGTGGTGGAGGGCGGCCCCTTGCCCTTCGCCGAGGACATCTTGTCCG
CCGCCTTCATGTACGGCAACCGCGTGTTCACCGAGTACCCCCAGGACATCGTCGACTACTTCAAGAACTC
CTGCCCCGCCGGCTACACCTGGGACCGCTCCTTCCTGTTCGAGGACGGCGCCGTGTGCATCTGCAACGCC
GACATCACCGTGAGCGTGGAGGAGAACTGCATGTACCACGAGTCCAAGTTCTACGGCGTGAACTTCCCCG
CCGACGGCCCCGTGATGAAGAAGATGACCGACAACTGGGAGCCCTCCTGCGAGAAGATCATCCCCGTGCC
CAAGCAGGGCATCTTGAAGGGCGACGTGAGCATGTACCTGCTGCTGAAGGACGGTGGCCGCTTGCGCTGC
CAGTTCGACACCGTGTACAAGGCCAAGTCCGTGCCCCGCAAGATGCCCGACTGGCACTTCATCCAGCACA
AGCTGACCCGCGAGGACCGCAGCGACGCCAAGAACCAGAAGTGGCACCTGACCGAGCACGCCATCGCCTC
CGGCTCCGCCTTGCCCTGAACGCGTCTGGAACAATCAACCTCTGGATTACAAAATTTGTGAAAGATTGAC
TGGTATTCTTAACTATGTTGCTCCTTTTACGCTATGTGGATACGCTGCTTTAATGCCTTTGTATCATGCT
ATTGCTTCCCGTATGGCTTTCATTTTCTCCTCCTTGTATAAATCCTGGTTGCTGTCTCTTTATGAGGAGT
TGTGGCCCGTTGTCAGGCAACGTGGCGTGGTGTGCACTGTGTTTGCTGACGCAACCCCCACTGGTTGGGG
CATTGCCACCACCTGTCAGCTCCTTTCCGGGACTTTCGCTTTCCCCCTCCCTATTGCCACGGCGGAACTC
ATCGCCGCCTGCCTTGCCCGCTGCTGGACAGGGGCTCGGCTGTTGGGCACTGACAATTCCGTGGTGTTGT
CGGGGAAGCTGACGTCCTTTCCATGGCTGCTCGCCTGTGTTGCCACCTGGATTCTGCGCGGGACGTCCTT
CTGCTACGTCCCTTCGGCCCTCAATCCAGCGGACCTTCCTTCCCGCGGCCTGCTGCCGGCTCTGCGGCCT
CTTCCGCGTCTTCGCCTTCGCCCTCAGACGAGTCGGATCTCCCTTTGGGCCGCCTCCCCGCCTGGAATTA
ATTCTGCAGTCGAGACCTAGAAAAACATGGAGCAATCACAAGTAGCAATACAGCAGCTACCAATGCTGAT
TGTGCCTGGCTAGAAGCACAAGAGGAGGAGGAGGTGGGTTTTCCAGTCACACCTCAGGTACCTTTAAGAC
CAATGACTTACAAGGCAGCTGTAGATCTTAGCCACTTTTTAAAAGAAAAGAGGGGACTGGAAGGGCTAAT
TCACTCCCAACGAAGACAAGATATCCTTGATCTGTGGATCTACCACACACAAGGCTACTTCCCTGATTAG
CAGAACTACACACCAGGGCCAGGGGTCAGATATCCACTGACCTTTGGATGGTGCTACAAGCTAGTACCAG
TTGAGCCAGATAAGGTAGAAGAGGCCAATAAAGGAGAGAACACCAGCTTGTTACACCCTGTGAGCCTGCA
TGGGATGGATGACCCGGAGAGAGAAGTGTTAGAGTGGAGGTTTGACAGCCGCCTAGCATTTCATCACGTG
GCCCGAGAGCTGCATCCGGAGTACTTCAAGAACTGCTGATATCGAGCTTGCTACAAGGGACTTTCCGCTG
GGGACTTTCCAGGGAGGCGTGGCCTGGGCGGGACTGGGGAGTGGCGAGCCCTCAGATCCTGCATATAAGC
AGCTGCTTTTTGCCTGTACTGGGTCTCTCTGGTTAGACCAGATCTGAGCCTGGGAGCTCTCTGGCTAACT
AGGGAACCCACTGCTTAAGCCTCAATAAAGCTTGCCTTGAGTGCTTCAAGTAGTGTGTGCCCGTCTGTTG
TGTGACTCTGGTAACTAGAGATCCCTCAGACCCTTTTAGTCAGTGTGGAAAATCTCTAGCAGTAGTAGTT
CATGTCATCTTATTATTCAGTATTTATAACTTGCAAAGAAATGAATATCAGAGAGTGAGAGGCCTTGACA
TTGCTAGCGTTTACCGTCGACCTCTAGCTAGAGCTTGGCGTAATCATGGTCATAGCTGTTTCCTGTGTGA
AATTGTTATCCGCTCACAATTCCACACAACATACGAGCCGGAAGCATAAAGTGTAAAGCCTGGGGTGCCT
AATGAGTGAGCTAACTCACATTAATTGCGTTGCGCTCACTGCCCGCTTTCCAGTCGGGAAACCTGTCGTG
CCAGCTGCATTAATGAATCGGCCAACGCGCGGGGAGAGGCGGTTTGCGTATTGGGCGCTCTTCCGCTTCC
TCGCTCACTGACTCGCTGCGCTCGGTCGTTCGGCTGCGGCGAGCGGTATCAGCTCACTCAAAGGCGGTAA
TACGGTTATCCACAGAATCAGGGGATAACGCAGGAAAGAACATGTGAGCAAAAGGCCAGCAAAAGGCCAG
GAACCGTAAAAAGGCCGCGTTGCTGGCGTTTTTCCATAGGCTCCGCCCCCCTGACGAGCATCACAAAAAT
CGACGCTCAAGTCAGAGGTGGCGAAACCCGACAGGACTATAAAGATACCAGGCGTTTCCCCCTGGAAGCT
CCCTCGTGCGCTCTCCTGTTCCGACCCTGCCGCTTACCGGATACCTGTCCGCCTTTCTCCCTTCGGGAAG
CGTGGCGCTTTCTCATAGCTCACGCTGTAGGTATCTCAGTTCGGTGTAGGTCGTTCGCTCCAAGCTGGGC
TGTGTGCACGAACCCCCCGTTCAGCCCGACCGCTGCGCCTTATCCGGTAACTATCGTCTTGAGTCCAACC
CGGTAAGACACGACTTATCGCCACTGGCAGCAGCCACTGGTAACAGGATTAGCAGAGCGAGGTATGTAGG
CGGTGCTACAGAGTTCTTGAAGTGGTGGCCTAACTACGGCTACACTAGAAGAACAGTATTTGGTATCTGC
GCTCTGCTGAAGCCAGTTACCTTCGGAAAAAGAGTTGGTAGCTCTTGATCCGGCAAACAAACCACCGCTG
GTAGCGGTGGTTTTTTTGTTTGCAAGCAGCAGATTACGCGCAGAAAAAAAGGATCTCAAGAAGATCCTTT
GATCTTTTCTACGGGGTCTGACGCTCAGTGGAACGAAAACTCACGTTAAGGGATTTTGGTCATGAGATTA
TCAAAAAGGATCTTCACCTAGATCCTTTTAAATTAAAAATGAAGTTTTAAATCAATCTAAAGTATATATG
AGTAAACTTGGTCTGACAGTTACCAATGCTTAATCAGTGAGGCACCTATCTCAGCGATCTGTCTATTTCG
TTCATCCATAGTTGCCTGACTCCCCGTCGTGTAGATAACTACGATACGGGAGGGCTTACCATCTGGCCCC
AGTGCTGCAATGATACCGCGAGACCCACGCTCACCGGCTCCAGATTTATCAGCAATAAACCAGCCAGCCG
GAAGGGCCGAGCGCAGAAGTGGTCCTGCAACTTTATCCGCCTCCATCCAGTCTATTAATTGTTGCCGGGA
AGCTAGAGTAAGTAGTTCGCCAGTTAATAGTTTGCGCAACGTTGTTGCCATTGCTACAGGCATCGTGGTG
TCACGCTCGTCGTTTGGTATGGCTTCATTCAGCTCCGGTTCCCAACGATCAAGGCGAGTTACATGATCCC
CCATGTTGTGCAAAAAAGCGGTTAGCTCCTTCGGTCCTCCGATCGTTGTCAGAAGTAAGTTGGCCGCAGT
GTTATCACTCATGGTTATGGCAGCACTGCATAATTCTCTTACTGTCATGCCATCCGTAAGATGCTTTTCT
GTGACTGGTGAGTACTCAACCAAGTCATTCTGAGAATAGTGTATGCGGCGACCGAGTTGCTCTTGCCCGG
CGTCAATACGGGATAATACCGCGCCACATAGCAGAACTTTAAAAGTGCTCATCATTGGAAAACGTTCTTC
GGGGCGAAAACTCTCAAGGATCTTACCGCTGTTGAGATCCAGTTCGATGTAACCCACTCGTGCACCCAAC
TGATCTTCAGCATCTTTTACTTTCACCAGCGTTTCTGGGTGAGCAAAAACAGGAAGGCAAAATGCCGCAA
AAAAGGGAATAAGGGCGACACGGAAATGTTGAATACTCATACTCTTCCTTTTTCAATATTATTGAAGCAT
TTATCAGGGTTATTGTCTCATGAGCGGATACATATTTGAATGTATTTAGAAAAATAAACAAATAGGGGTT
CCGCGCACATTTCCCCGAAAAGTGCCACCTGACGTCGACGGATCGGGAGATCAACTTGTTTATTGCAGCT
TATAATGGTTACAAATAAAGCAATAGCATCACAAATTTCACAAATAAAGCATTTTTTTCACTGCATTCTA
GTTGTGGTTTGTCCAAACTCATCAATGTATCTTATCATGTCTGGATCAACTGGATAACTCAAGCTAACCA
AAATCATCCCAAACTTCCCACCCCATACCCTATTACCACTGCCAATTACCTGTGGTTTCATTTACTCTAA
ACCTGTGATTCCTCTGAATTATTTTCATTTTAAAGAAATTGTATTTGTTAAATATGTACTACAAACTTAG
TAGT
Features (pLannotate 1.2.2; 25 found; start..end, strand, type, name):
    377..634     +  LTR            5' LTR (truncated): truncated 5' long terminal repeat (LTR) from HIV-1
    681..806     +  misc_feature   HIV-1 Ψ: packaging signal of human immunodeficiency virus type 1
    790..1128    +  CDS            HIV-1 gag (fragment): gag protein from human immunodeficiency virus 1; gag
   1303..1536    +  misc_feature   RRE: The Rev response element (RRE) of HIV-1 allows for Rev-dependent mRNA export from the nucleus to the cytoplasm.
   1913..2013    +  CDS            Rev (fragment): human immunodeficiency virus 1 (HIV-1) Rev protein; rev; enhances nuclear export of unspliced and incompletely spliced viral mRNAs
   2028..2143    +  misc_feature   cPPT/CTS: central polypurine tract and central termination sequence of HIV-1 (lacking the first T)
   2356..2567    +  promoter       EF-1α core promoter: core promoter for human elongation factor EF-1α
   2568..2681    +  intron         EF-1α intron A (fragment): intron upstream of the start codon of human EF-1α
   3307..3510    +  intron         EF-1α intron A: truncated intron upstream of the start codon of human EF-1α
   3559..3582    +  CDS            3xFLAG (fragment): three tandem FLAG® epitope tags
   3589..5094    +  CDS            CDK19: CDK19_HUMAN - Also known as CDC2L6, CDK11, KIAA1028. Experimental evidence at protein level: Swiss-Prot protein existence level 1. From Homo sapiens (Human).
   5120..5699    +  misc_feature   IRES2: internal ribosome entry site (IRES) of the encephalomyocarditis virus (EMCV)
   5694..6389    +  CDS            ZsGreen1: Zoanthus green fluorescent protein mammalian codon-optimized
   6403..6991    +  misc_feature   WPRE: woodchuck hepatitis virus posttranscriptional regulatory element
   7008..7526    +  CDS            nef (fragment): NEF_HV1BR - Experimental evidence at protein level: Swiss-Prot protein existence level 1. Extracellular Nef protein targets CD4(+) T-lymphocytes for apoptosis by interacting with CXCR4 surface receptors (PubMed:14990729). From Human immunodeficiency virus type 1 group M subtype B (isolate BRU/LAI) (HIV-1).
   7574..7831    +  LTR            5' LTR (truncated): truncated 5' long terminal repeat (LTR) from HIV-1
   7983..7999    -  protein_bind   lac operator: The lac repressor binds to the lac operator to inhibit transcription in E. coli. This inhibition can be relieved by adding lactose or isopropyl-β-D-thiogalactopyranoside (IPTG). lac repressor encoded by lacI
   8007..8037    -  promoter       lac promoter: promoter for the E. coli lac operon
   8052..8073    -  protein_bind   CAP binding site: CAP binding activates transcription in the presence of cAMP. E. coli catabolite activator protein
   8086..8178    -  CDS            lacI (fragment): lac repressor; lacI; The lac repressor binds to the lac operator to inhibit transcription in E. coli. This inhibition can be relieved by adding lactose or isopropyl-β-D-thiogalactopyranoside (IPTG).
   8361..8949    -  rep_origin     ori: high-copy-number ColE1/pMB1/pBR322/pUC origin of replication
   9120..9980    -  CDS            AmpR: β-lactamase; bla; confers resistance to ampicillin, carbenicillin, and related antibiotics
   9981..10085   -  promoter       AmpR promoter: bla
  10133..10267   +  polyA_signal   SV40 poly(A) signal: SV40 polyadenylation signal
  10434..329     +  CDS            nef (fragment) (across the origin): NEF_HV1BR - Experimental evidence at protein level: Swiss-Prot protein existence level 1. Extracellular Nef protein targets CD4(+) T-lymphocytes for apoptosis by interacting with CXCR4 surface receptors (PubMed:14990729). From Human immunodeficiency virus type 1 group M subtype B (isolate BRU/LAI) (HIV-1).
