[The description below was written by a language model from this plasmid's Addgene catalogue record and pLannotate feature annotations shown in this document.]
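Description:
pLVX-Flag-CDK19-W105M-IRES-ZsGreen is an HIV-1-based lentiviral transfer vector for mammalian expression, built on the Clontech pLVX-EF1α-IRES-ZsGreen1 backbone and totalling about 10.4 kb. In bacteria it is maintained through a high-copy ColE1/pUC-type origin and selected with ampicillin via the β-lactamase gene. The viral portion is bounded by HIV-1 LTR sequences (both annotated by the software as truncated LTRs, each preceded by a nef-derived fragment). It contains the Ψ packaging signal with an adjoining gag fragment, the Rev response element for Rev-dependent nuclear export of the genomic RNA, and the cPPT/CTS element that aids nuclear import in transduced cells. The packaging functions themselves are not on the plasmid and must be supplied in trans to produce virus.

The payload is a single bicistronic transcription unit driven by the human EF-1α promoter, annotated as the core promoter plus intron A sequences. The first cistron encodes human cyclin-dependent kinase 19 (CDK19, also called CDC2L6) carrying the W105M substitution and an N-terminal Flag epitope, inserted between SpeI and XbaI sites. The short annotated tag segment is consistent with a single Flag unit rather than a 3xFLAG. According to the record, the coding region was derived by mutagenesis of an earlier Flag-tagged CDK19 plasmid. Downstream, an EMCV IRES directs translation of the ZsGreen1 green fluorescent protein from the same mRNA, so fluorescence marks transduced cells expressing the kinase and allows them to be identified or sorted. A WPRE follows to enhance transcript stability and expression.

The stated purpose is expression of the human CDK19 W105M mutant. The associated publication concerns Mediator kinase inhibition in acute myeloid leukaemia, but the record does not explain the functional consequence of the mutation.
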