Addgene plasmid #68859: pLVX-Flag-CDK19-W105M-IRES-ZsGreen
Purpose: Expresses Human CDK19 W105M Mutant
Depositing lab: Matthew Shair. Depositing organization: Harvard University. Publication: Mediator kinase inhibition further activates super-enhancer-associated genes in AML. Pelish HE, Liau BB, Nitulescu II, Tangpeerachaikul A, Poss ZC, Da Silva DH, Caruso BT, Arefolov A, Fadeyi O, Christie AL, Du K, Banka D, Schneider EV, Jestel A, Zou G, Si C, Ebmeier CC, Bronson RT, Krivtsov AV, Myers AG, Kohl NE, Kung AL, Armstrong SA, Lemieux ME, Taatjes DJ, Shair MD. Nature. 2015 Sep 28. doi: 10.1038/nature14904. PubMed 26416749.
Backbone
  Vector backbone: pLVX-EF1α-IRES-ZsGreen1
  Backbone manufacturer: Clontech
  Backbone size w/o insert (bp): 8877
  Total vector size (bp): 10434
  Vector type: Mammalian Expression, Lentiviral
Growth in bacteria
  Bacterial resistance: Ampicillin, 100 μg/mL
  Growth temperature: 37°C
  Growth strain: Stbl3
  Copy number: High Copy
Gene/Insert
  Gene/Insert name: Cyclin-Dependent Kinase 19 (alt names: CDK19; CKD11; CDC2L6)
  Species: H. sapiens (human)
  Insert size (bp): 1557
  Mutation: W105M
  GenBank ID: NM_015076
  Entrez Gene: CDK19 (a.k.a. CDC2L6, CDK11, DEE87, EIEE87, bA346C16.3)
  Promoter: EF1α
  Tag / fusion protein: Flag (N terminal on insert)
  Cloning method: Restriction Enzyme; 5′ cloning site SpeI (not destroyed); 3′ cloning site XbaI (not destroyed)
  Sequencing primers: 5′ EF-1a Forward; 3′ IRES-R
Resource information
  A portion of this plasmid was derived from a plasmid made by: F-CDK8L Plasmid #24762 Mutagenized W105M
Terms and licenses: Academic/Nonprofit Terms; Industry Terms: Not Available to Industry
How to cite: pLVX-Flag-CDK19-W105M-IRES-ZsGreen was a gift from Matthew Shair (Addgene plasmid # 68859 ; http://n2t.net/addgene:68859 ; RRID:Addgene_68859)
