>Addgene plasmid #68859 | pLVX-Flag-CDK19-W105M-IRES-ZsGreen | depositor partial sequence | sequence record 124209 | Mutant Flag-CDK19-W105M
ATGCCAGACTACAAGGACGATGATGACAAGCTCGAGATGGATTATGATTTCAAGGCGAAGCTGGCGGCGG
AGCGGGAGCGGGTGGAGGATTTGTTTGAGTACGAAGGGTGCAAAGTGGGACGCGGCACCTACGGTCACGT
CTACAAGGCGAGGCGGAAAGATGGAAAAGATGAAAAGGAATATGCATTGAAGCAAATTGAAGGCACAGGA
ATATCCATGTCGGCTTGTAGAGAGATTGCACTTTTGCGAGAATTGAAGCACCCTAATGTGATTGCATTGC
AGAAGGTGTTCCTTTCTCACAGTGACAGGAAGGTATGGCTGCTGTTTGATTATGCAGAGCATGACTTGAT
GCATATTATTAAGTTTCACCGTGCATCAAAAGCAAATAAAAAGCCCATGCAGTTGCCAAGATCTATGGTT
AAATCCTTACTTTACCAGATTCTTGATGGTATCCATTACCTCCATGCAAATTGGGTGCTTCACAGAGACT
TGAAACCAGCAAATATCCTAGTAATGGGAGAAGGTCCTGAGAGGGGGAGAGTCAAAATAGCTGACATGGG
TTTTGCCAGATTATTCAATTCTCCTCTAAAGCCACTAGCAGATTTGGATCCAGTAGTTGTGACATTTTGG
TATCGGGCTCCAGAACTTTTGCTTGGTGCAAGGCATTATACAAAGGCCATTGATATATGGGCAATAGGTT
GTATATTTGCTGAATTGTTGACTTCGGAACCTATTTTTCACTGTCGTCAGGAAGATATAAAAACAAGCAA
TCCCTTTCATCATGATCAACTGGATCGGATATTTAGTGTCATGGGGTTTCCTGCAGATAAAGACTGGGAA
GATATTAGAAAGATGCCAGAATATCCCACACTTCAAAAAGACTTTAGAAGAACAACGTATGCCAACAGTA
GCCTCATAAAGTACATGGAGAAACACAAGGTCAAGCCTGACAGCAAAGTGTTCCTCTTGCTTCAGAAACT
CCTGACCATGGATCCAACCAAGAGAATTACCTCGGAGCAAGCTCTGCAGGATCCCTATTTTCAGGAGGAC
CCTTTGCCAACATTAGATGTATTTGCCGGCTGCCAGATTCCATACCCCAAACGAGAATTCCTTAATGAAG
ATGATCCTGAAGAAAAAGGTGACAAGAATCAGCAACAGCAGCAGAACCAGCATCAGCAGCCCACAGCCCC
TCCACAGCAGGCAGCAGCCCCTCCACAGGCGCCCCCACCACAGCAGAACAGCACCCAGACCAACGGGACC
GCAGGTGGGGCTGGGGCCGGGGTCGGGGGCACCGGAGCAGGGTTGCAGCACAGCCAGGACTCCAGCCTGA
ACCAGGTGCCTCCAAACAAGAAGCCACGGCTAGGGCCTTCAGGCGCAAACTCAGGTGGACCTGTGATGCC
CTCGGATTATCAGCACTCCAGTTCTCGCCTGAATTACCAAAGCAGCGTTCAGGGATCCTCTCAGTCCCAG
AGCACACTTGGCTACTCTTCCTCGTCTCAGCAGAGCTCACAGTACCACCCATCTCACCAGGCCCACCGGT
ACTGA
