>Addgene plasmid #68859 | pLVX-Flag-CDK19-W105M-IRES-ZsGreen | addgene partial sequence | sequence record 130313 | EF1a-F 5'-TCAAGCCTCAGACAGTGGTTC-3'
TTTCAGGTGTCGTGAGGATCTATTTCCGGTGAATTCCTCGAGACTAGTATGCCAGACTACAAGGACGATG
ATGACAAGCTCGAGATGGATTATGATTTCAAGGCGAAGCTGGCGGCGGAGCGGGAGCGGGTGGAGGATTT
GTTTGAGTACGAAGGGTGCAAAGTGGGACGCGGCACCTACGGTCACGTCTACAAGGCGAGGCGGAAAGAT
GGAAAAGATGAAAAGGAATATGCATTGAAGCAAATTGAAGGCACAGGAATATCCATGTCGGCTTGTAGAG
AGATTGCACTTTTGCGAGAATTGAAGCACCCTAATGTGATTGCATTGCAGAAGGTGTTCCTTTCTCACAG
TGACAGGAAGGTATGGCTGCTGTTTGATTATGCAGAGCATGACTTGATGCATATTATTAAGTTTCACCGT
GCATCAAAAGCAAATAAAAAGCCCATGCAGTTGCCAAGATCTATGGTTAAATCCTTACTTTACCAGATTC
TTGATGGTATCCATTACCTCCATGCAAATTGGGTGCTTCACAGAGACTTGAAACCAGCAAATATCCTAGT
AATGGGAGAAGGTCCTGAGAGGGGGAGAGTCAAAATAGCTGACATGGGTTTTGCCAGATTATTCAATTCT
CCTCTAAAGCCACTAGCAGATTTGGATCCAGTAGTTGTGACATTTTGGTATCGGGCTCCAGAACTTTTGC
TTGGTGCAAGGCATTATACAAAGGCCATTGATATATGGGCAATAGGTTGTATATTTGCTGAATTGTTGAC
TTCGGAACCTATTTTTCACTGTCGTCAGGAAGATATAAAAACAAGCAATCCCTTTCATCATGATCAACTG
GATCGGATATTTAGTGTCATGGG
