>Addgene plasmid #68859 | pLVX-Flag-CDK19-W105M-IRES-ZsGreen | addgene partial sequence | sequence record 130323 | IRES-F 5'-TGGCTCTCCTCAAGCGTATT-3'
CCAGAAGGTACCCCATTGTATGGGATCTGATCTGGGGCCTCGGTGCACATGCTTTACATGTGTTTAGTCG
AGGTTAAAAAACGTCTAGGCCCCCCGAACCACGGGGACGTGGTTTTCCTTTGAAAAACACGATGATAATA
TGGCCCAGTCCAAGCACGGCCTGACCAAGGAGATGACCATGAAGTACCGCATGGAGGGCTGCGTGGACGG
CCACAAGTTCGTGATCACCGGCGAGGGCATCGGCTACCCCTTCAAGGGCAAGCAGGCCATCAACCTGTGC
GTGGTGGAGGGCGGCCCCTTGCCCTTCGCCGAGGACATCTTGTCCGCCGCCTTCATGTACGGCAACCGCG
TGTTCACCGAGTACCCCCAGGACATCGTCGACTACTTCAAGAACTCCTGCCCCGCCGGCTACACCTGGGA
CCGCTCCTTCCTGTTCGAGGACGGCGCCGTGTGCATCTGCAACGCCGACATCACCGTGAGCGTGGAGGAG
AACTGCATGTACCACGAGTCCAAGTTCTACGGCGTGAACTTCCCCGCCGACGGCCCCGTGATGAAGAAGA
TGACCGACAACTGGGAGCCCTCCTGCGAGAAGATCATCCCCGTGCCCAAGCAGGGCATCTTGAAGGGCGA
CGTGAGCATGTACCTGCTGCTGAAGGACGGTGGCCGCTTGCGCTGCCAGTTCGACACCGTGTACAAGGCC
AAGTCCGTGCCCCGCAAGATGCCCGACTGGCACTTCATCCAGCACAAGCTGACCCGCGAGGACCGCAGCG
ACGCCAAGAACCAGAAGTGGCACCTGACCGAGCACGCCATCGCCTCCGGCTCCGCCTTGCCCTGAACGCG
TCTGGAACAATCAACCTCTGGATTACAAA
