>Addgene plasmid #68859 | pLVX-Flag-CDK19-W105M-IRES-ZsGreen | addgene partial sequence | sequence record 130327 | pCDH-rev 5'-GCATTCCTTTGGCGAGAG-3'
CTCGTCAAGAAGACAGGGCCAGGTTTCCGGGCCCTCACATTGCCAAAAGACGGCAATATGGTGGAAAATA
ACATATAGACAAACGCACACCGGCCTTATTCCAAGCGGCTTCGGCCAGTAACGTTAGGGGGGGGGGAGGG
AGAGGGGCGGGATCCGCGGCCGCTCTAGATCAGTACCGGTGGGCCTGGTGAGATGGGTGGTACTGTGAGC
TCTGCTGAGACGAGGAAGAGTAGCCAAGTGTGCTCTGGGACTGAGAGGATCCCTGAACGCTGCTTTGGTA
ATTCAGGCGAGAACTGGAGTGCTGATAATCCGAGGGCATCACAGGTCCACCTGAGTTTGCGCCTGAAGGC
CCTAGCCGTGGCTTCTTGTTTGGAGGCACCTGGTTCAGGCTGGAGTCCTGGCTGTGCTGCAACCCTGCTC
CGGTGCCCCCGACCCCGGCCCCAGCCCCACCTGCGGTCCCGTTGGTCTGGGTGCTGTTCTGCTGTGGTGG
GGGCGCCTGTGGAGGGGCTGCTGCCTGCTGTGGAGGGGCTGTGGGCTGCTGATGCTGGTTCTGCTGCTGT
TGCTGATTCTTGTCACCTTTTTCTTCAGGATCATCTTCATTAAGGAATTCTCGTTTGGGGTATGGAATCT
GGCAGCCGGCAAATACATCTAATGTTGGCAAAGGGTCCTCCTGAAAATAGGGATCCTGCAGAGCTTGCTC
CGAGGTAATTCTCTTGGTTGGATCCATGGTCAGGAGTTTCTGAAGC
